>Addgene plasmid #54816 | mGeos-M-Lifeact-7 | depositor partial sequence | sequence record 85212 | insert sequence
ACCAATGGCTTAGTGACGTCAGATCCGCTAGCGCCACCATGGGCGTGGCCGACTTGATCAAGAAGTTCGA
GTCCATCTCCAAGGAGGAGGGGGATCCACCGGTCGCCACCATGAGTGCGATTAAGCCAGACATGAAGATC
AAACTCCGTATGGAAGGCAACGTAAACGGGCACCACTTTGTGATCGACGGAGATGGTACAGGCAAGCCTT
TTGAGGGAAAACAGAGTATGGATCTTGAAGTCAAAGAGGGCGGACCTCTGCCTTTTGCCTTTGATATCCT
GACCACTGCATTCATGTACGGCAACAGGGTATTCGCCAAATATCCAGACAACATACAAGACTATTTTAAG
CAGTCGTTTCCTAAGGGGTATTCGTGGGAACGAAGCTTGACTTTCGAAGACGGGGGCATTTGCATTGCCA
GAAACGACATAACAATGGAAGGGGACACTTTCTATAATAAAGTTCGATTTTATGGTACCAACTTTCCCGC
CAATGGTCCAGTTATGCAGAAGAAGACGCTGAAATGGGAGCCCTCCACTGAGAAAATGTATGTGCGTGAT
GGAGTGCTGACGGGTGATATTCATATGGCTTTGTTGCTTGAAGGAAATGCCCATTACCGATGTGACTTCA
GAACTACTTACAAAGCTAAGGAGAAGGGTGTCAAGTTACCAGGCTACCACTTTGTGGACCACTGCATTGA
GATTTTAAGCCATGACAAAGATTACAACAAGGTTAAGCTGTATGAGCATGCTGTTGCTCATTCTGGATTG
CCTGACAATGCCAGACGATAAGCGGCCGCGACTCTAGATCATAATCAGCCATACCACATTTGTAGAGGTT
TTACTTGCTTTAAAAAACCTCCCACACCTCCCCCTGAACCTGAAACATAAAATGAATGCAATTGTTGTTG
TTAACTTGTTTATTGCAGCTTATAATGGTTACAAATAAAGCAATAGCATCACAAATTTCACAAATAAAGC
ATTTTTTTCACTGCATTCTAGTTGTGGTTTGTCCAAACTCATCAATGTATTCTTAAGGCGTAAATTGTAA
GCGTTAATATTTGTTAAAATTCGCGTTAAATTTTGTAAATCAGCTCATTTTTACATAGCGAATCGCAATC
CTATAAATCAAAGAATAGACGAGATAGGTGAGTGTGTCAGTTTGGAACAAGAGTCACTATTAGACGGTGA
TCCAGCTAAGGCTAAATCGTCTATTCAGGGCGAGTGCTACTACGTGTAACCATCTACACCCTATG
