>Addgene plasmid #54816 | mGeos-M-Lifeact-7 | depositor partial sequence | sequence record 85213 | insert sequence 2
CCGCGCCCAATTGAAGCGCTCAATATAAGGCGTATGTTCCATAGTACGCCAATAGACTCCATGAGTCATG
GTGGAGTATTTAACGTACTGCCCACTGCAGTACATCAGTGTTATCATTGCAGTACGCCCCTATTGACGTC
ATGACGTAAATGACCGCTGCATTATGCCCAGTACATGACTATGGACTTTCTACTGGCAGTACATCTACGT
ATAGTCATCGCTATTACATGTGATGCGGTTTTGGCAGTACATCAATGGGCGTGGATAGCGGTTTGACTCA
CGGGGATTTCCAAGTCTCCACCCCATTGACGTCAATGGGAGTTTGTTTTGGCACCAAAATCAACGGGACT
TTCCAAAATGTCGTAACAACTCCGCCCCATTGACGCAAATGGGCGGTAGGCGTGTACGGTGGGAGGTCTA
TATAAGCAGAGCTGGTTTAGTGAACCGTCAGATCCGCTAGCGCCACCATGGGCGTGGCCGACTTGATCAA
GAAGTTCGAGTCCATCTCCAAGGAGGAGGGGGATCCACCGGTCGCCACCATGAGTGCGATTAAGCCAGAC
ATGAAGATCAAACTCCGTATGGAAGGCAACGTAAACGGGCACCACTTTGTGATCGACGGAGATGGTACAG
GCAAGCCTTTTGAGGGAAAACAGAGTATGGATCTTGAAGTCAAAGAGGGCGGACCTCTGCCTTTTGCCTT
TGATATCCTGACCACTGCATTCATGTACGGCAACAGGGTATTCGCCAAATATCCAGACAACATACAAGAC
TATTTTAAGCAGTCGTTTCCTAAGGGGTATTCGTGGGAACGAAGCTTGACTTTCGAAGACGGGGGCATTT
GCATTGCCAGAAACGACATAACAATGGAAGGGGACACTTTCTATAATAAAGTTCGATTTTATGGTACCAA
CTTTCCCGCCAATGGTCCAGTTATGCAGAAGAAGACGCTGAAATGGGAGCCCTCCACTGAGAAAATGTAT
GTGCGTGATGGAGTGCTGACGGGTGATATTCATATGGCTTTGTTGCTTGAAGGAAATGCCCATTACCGAT
GTGACTTCAGAACTACTTACAAAGCTAAGGAGAAGGGTGTCAAGTTACCAGGCTACCACTTTGTGGACCA
CTGCATTGAGATTTTAAGCCATGACAAAGATTACAACAAGGTTAAGCTGTATGAGCATGCTGTTGCTCAT
TCTGGATTGCCTGACAATGCCAGACGATAAGCGGCCGCGACTCTAGATCATAATCAGCCATACCACATTG
TAGAAGTTGCCC
