>Addgene plasmid #54816 | mGeos-M-Lifeact-7 | addgene partial sequence | sequence record 90786 | CMV-F 5'-CGCAAATGGGCGGTAGGCGTG-3'
GTGAACCGTCAGATCCGCTAGCGCCACCATGGGCGTGGCCGACTTGATCAAGAAGTTCGAGTCCATCTCC
AAGGAGGAGGGGGATCCACCGGTCGCCACCATGAGTGCGATTAAGCCAGACATGAAGATCAAACTCCGTA
TGGAAGGCAACGTAAACGGGCACCACTTTGTGATCGACGGAGATGGTACAGGCAAGCCTTTTGAGGGAAA
ACAGAGTATGGATCTTGAAGTCAAAGAGGGCGGACCTCTGCCTTTTGCCTTTGATATCCTGACCACTGCA
TTCATGTACGGCAACAGGGTATTCGCCAAATATCCAGACAACATACAAGACTATTTTAAGCAGTCGTTTC
CTAAGGGGTATTCGTGGGAACGAAGCTTGACTTTCGAAGACGGGGGCATTTGCATTGCCAGAAACGACAT
AACAATGGAAGGGGACACTTTCTATAATAAAGTTCGATTTTATGGTACCAACTTTCCCGCCAATGGTCCA
GTTATGCAGAAGAAGACGCTGAAATGGGAGCCCTCCACTGAGAAAATGTATGTGCGTGATGGAGTGCTGA
CGGGTGATATTCATATGGCTTTGTTGCTTGAAGGAAATGCCCATTACCGATGTGACTTCAGAACTACTTA
CAAAGCTAAGGAGAAGGGTGTCAAGTTACCAGGCTACCACTTTGTGGACCACTGCATTGAGATTTTAAGC
CATGACAAAGATTACAACAAGGTTAAGCTGTATGAGCATGCTGTTGCTCATTCTGGATTGCCTGACAATG
CCAGACGATAAGCGGCCGCGACTCTAGATCATAATCAGCCATACCACATT
