[The description below was written by a language model from this plasmid's Addgene catalogue record.]
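Description:
mGeos-M-Lifeact-7 is a mammalian expression plasmid of about 4.8 kb that encodes a fusion of Lifeact, a short peptide that binds filamentous actin, with the fluorescent protein mGeos-M. The record lists the fluorescent protein as a C-terminal tag on the backbone and names the insert Lifeact-mGeos-M, which suggests that the actin-binding peptide sits upstream of the fluorescent protein. The "7" in the name may refer to a linker between the two parts, but the record does not explain it. Although catalogued as an "empty backbone," the plasmid is effectively a ready-to-use actin localization marker.

The plasmid is maintained in E. coli at high copy number under kanamycin selection. It also carries a neomycin resistance marker, so transfected mammalian cells can be selected with G418, for example to derive stable lines. The record does not state the promoter driving the fusion, the origin of replication or the polyadenylation signal, and no feature table is available to confirm them.

The record gives two sets of spectral values: excitation and emission at 503/514 nm, and at 569/581 nm. This indicates a green state and a red-shifted state. mGeos-M belongs to the mGeos family of light-switchable proteins derived from mEos, which were developed for single-molecule localization microscopy. The construct is therefore suited to labelling actin filaments in live or fixed mammalian cells, both for conventional fluorescence imaging and for super-resolution methods such as PALM that depend on optical control of the fluorophore's state.
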