Addgene plasmid #54816: mGeos-M-Lifeact-7
Purpose: (Empty Backbone) Localization: Actin, Excitation: 503 / 569, Emission: 514 / 581
Depositing lab: Michael Davidson. Depositing organization: Florida State University, Tallahassee.
Backbone
  Vector backbone: mGeos-M-Lifeact
  Backbone size w/o insert (bp): 4800
  Vector type: Mammalian Expression
  Selectable markers: Neomycin (select with G418)
  Backbone size (bp): 4800
  Tag / fusion protein: mGeos-M-Lifeact (C terminal on backbone)
Growth in bacteria
  Bacterial resistance: Kanamycin, 50 μg/mL
  Growth temperature: 37°C
  Growth strain: DH5alpha
  Copy number: High Copy
Gene/Insert
  Gene/Insert name: Lifeact-mGeos-M
  Tag / fusion protein: mGeos-M-Lifeact (C terminal on backbone)
Terms and licenses: Academic/Nonprofit Terms; Industry Terms
Depositor comments: . Excitation = 503 / 569; Emission = 514 / 581
How to cite: mGeos-M-Lifeact-7 was a gift from Michael Davidson (Addgene plasmid # 54816 ; http://n2t.net/addgene:54816 ; RRID:Addgene_54816)
